>Addgene plasmid #50479 | pAAV-GFAP-hM4D(Gi)-mCherry | addgene full sequence | sequence record 166303 | Addgene NGS Result
CCTGCAGGCAGCTGCGCGCTCGCTCGCTCACTGAGGCCGCCCGGGCGTCGGGCGACCTTTGGTCGCCCGG
CCTCAGTGAGCGAGCGAGCGCGCAGAGAGGGAGTGGCCAACTCCATCACTAGGGGTTCCTGCGGCCGCAC
GCGTGATCTAACATATCCTGGTGTGGAGTAGGGGACGCTGCTCTGACAGAGGCTCGGGGGCCTGAGCTGG
CTCTGTGAGCTGGGGAGGAGGCAGACAGCCAGGCCTTGTCTGCAAGCAGACCTGGCAGCATTGGGCTGGC
CGCCCCCCAGGGCCTCCTCTTCATGCCCAGTGAATGACTCACCTTGGCACAGACACAATGTTCGGGGTGG
GCACAGTGCCTGCTTCCCGCCGCACCCCAGCCCCCCTCAAATGCCTTCCGAGAAGCCCATTGAGCAGGGG
GCTTGCATTGCACCCCAGCCTGACAGCCTGGCATCTTGGGATAAAAGCAGCACAGCCCCCTAGGGGCTGC
CCTTGCTGTGTGGCGCCACCGGCGGTGGAGAACAAGGCTCTATTCAGCCTGTGCCCAGGAAAGGGGATCA
GGGGATGCCCAGGCATGGACAGTGGGTGGCAGGGGGGGAGAGGAGGGCTGTCTGCTTCCCAGAAGTCCAA
GGACACAAATGGGTGAGGGGAGAGCTCTCCCCATAGCTGGGCTGCGGCCCAACCCCACCCCCTCAGGCTA
TGCCAGGGGGTGTTGCCAGGGGCACCCGGGCATCGCCAGTCTAGCCCACTCCTTCATAAAGCCCTCGCAT
CCCAGGAGCGAGCAGAGCCAGAGCAGGTTGGAGAGGAGACGCATCACCTCCGCTGCTCGCGGGGTCTAGA
GTCGACGCCACCATGGCCAACTTCACACCTGTCAATGGCAGCTCGGGCAATCAGTCCGTGCGCCTGGTCA
CGTCATCATCCCACAATCGCTATGAGACGGTGGAAATGGTCTTCATTGCCACAGTGACAGGCTCCCTGAG
CCTGGTGACTGTCGTGGGCAACATCCTGGTGATGCTGTCCATCAAGGTCAACAGGCAGCTGCAGACAGTC
AACAACTACTTCCTCTTCAGCCTGGCGTGTGCTGATCTCATCATAGGCGCCTTCTCCATGAACCTCTACA
CCGTGTACATCATCAAGGGCTACTGGCCCCTGGGCGCCGTGGTCTGCGACCTGTGGCTGGCCCTGGACTG
CGTGGTGAGCAACGCCTCCGTCATGAACCTTCTCATCATCAGCTTTGACCGCTACTTCTGCGTCACCAAG
CCTCTCACCTACCCTGCCCGGCGCACCACCAAGATGGCAGGCCTCATGATTGCTGCTGCCTGGGTACTGT
CCTTCGTGCTCTGGGCGCCTGCCATCTTGTTCTGGCAGTTTGTGGTGGGTAAGCGGACGGTGCCCGACAA
CCAGTGCTTCATCCAGTTCCTGTCCAACCCAGCAGTGACCTTTGGCACAGCCATTGCTGGCTTCTACCTG
CCTGTGGTCATCATGACGGTGCTGTACATCCACATCTCCCTGGCCAGTCGCAGCCGAGTCCACAAGCACC
GGCCCGAGGGCCCGAAGGAGAAGAAAGCCAAGACGCTGGCCTTCCTCAAGAGCCCACTAATGAAGCAGAG
CGTCAAGAAGCCCCCGCCCGGGGAGGCCGCCCGGGAGGAGCTGCGCAATGGCAAGCTGGAGGAGGCCCCC
CCGCCAGCGCTGCCACCGCCACCGCGCCCCGTGGCTGATAAGGACACTTCCAATGAGTCCAGCTCAGGCA
GTGCCACCCAGAACACCAAGGAACGCCCAGCCACAGAGCTGTCCACCACAGAGGCCACCACGCCCGCCAT
GCCCGCCCCTCCCCTGCAGCCGCGGGCCCTCAACCCAGCCTCCAGATGGTCCAAGATCCAGATTGTGACG
AAGCAGACAGGCAATGAGTGTGTGACAGCCATTGAGATTGTGCCTGCCACGCCGGCTGGCATGCGCCCTG
CGGCCAACGTGGCCCGCAAGTTCGCCAGCATCGCTCGCAACCAGGTGCGCAAGAAGCGGCAGATGGCGGC
CCGGGAGCGCAAAGTGACACGAACGATCTTTGCCATTCTGCTGGCCTTCATCCTCACCTGGACGCCCTAC
AACGTCATGGTCCTGGTGAACACCTTCTGCCAGAGCTGCATCCCTGACACGGTGTGGTCCATTGGCTACT
GGCTCTGCTACGTCAACAGCACCATCAACCCTGCCTGCTATGCTCTGTGCAACGCCACCTTTAAAAAGAC
CTTCCGGCACCTGCTGCTGTGCCAGTATCGGAACATCGGCACTGCCAGGCGGGATCCACCGGTCGCCACC
ATGGTGAGCAAGGGCGAGGAGGATAACATGGCCATCATCAAGGAGTTCATGCGCTTCAAGGTGCACATGG
AGGGCTCCGTGAACGGCCACGAGTTCGAGATCGAGGGCGAGGGCGAGGGCCGCCCCTACGAGGGCACCCA
GACCGCCAAGCTGAAGGTGACCAAGGGTGGCCCCCTGCCCTTCGCCTGGGACATCCTGTCCCCTCAGTTC
ATGTACGGCTCCAAGGCCTACGTGAAGCACCCCGCCGACATCCCCGACTACTTGAAGCTGTCCTTCCCCG
AGGGCTTCAAGTGGGAGCGCGTGATGAACTTCGAGGACGGCGGCGTGGTGACCGTGACCCAGGACTCCTC
CCTGCAGGACGGCGAGTTCATCTACAAGGTGAAGCTGCGCGGCACCAACTTCCCCTCCGACGGCCCCGTA
ATGCAGAAGAAGACCATGGGCTGGGAGGCCTCCTCCGAGCGGATGTACCCCGAGGACGGCGCCCTGAAGG
GCGAGATCAAGCAGAGGCTGAAGCTGAAGGACGGCGGCCACTACGACGCTGAGGTCAAGACCACCTACAA
GGCCAAGAAGCCCGTGCAGCTGCCCGGCGCCTACAACGTCAACATCAAGTTGGACATCACCTCCCACAAC
GAGGACTACACCATCGTGGAACAGTACGAACGCGCCGAGGGCCGCCACTCCACCGGCGGCATGGACGAGC
TGTACAAGTAAGAATTCGATATCAAGCTTATCGATAATCAACCTCTGGATTACAAAATTTGTGAAAGATT
GACTGGTATTCTTAACTATGTTGCTCCTTTTACGCTATGTGGATACGCTGCTTTAATGCCTTTGTATCAT
GCTATTGCTTCCCGTATGGCTTTCATTTTCTCCTCCTTGTATAAATCCTGGTTGCTGTCTCTTTATGAGG
AGTTGTGGCCCGTTGTCAGGCAACGTGGCGTGGTGTGCACTGTGTTTGCTGACGCAACCCCCACTGGTTG
GGGCATTGCCACCACCTGTCAGCTCCTTTCCGGGACTTTCGCTTTCCCCCTCCCTATTGCCACGGCGGAA
CTCATCGCCGCCTGCCTTGCCCGCTGCTGGACAGGGGCTCGGCTGTTGGGCACTGACAATTCCGTGGTGT
TGTCGGGGAAATCATCGTCCTTTCCTTGGCTGCTCGCCTATGTTGCCACCTGGATTCTGCGCGGGACGTC
CTTCTGCTACGTCCCTTCGGCCCTCAATCCAGCGGACCTTCCTTCCCGCGGCCTGCTGCCGGCTCTGCGG
CCTCTTCCGCGTCTTCGCCTTCGCCCTCAGACGAGTCGGATCTCCCTTTGGGCCGCCTCCCCGCATCGAT
ACCGAGCGCTGCTCGAGAGATCTACGGGTGGCATCCCTGTGACCCCTCCCCAGTGCCTCTCCTGGCCCTG
GAAGTTGCCACTCCAGTGCCCACCAGCCTTGTCCTAATAAAATTAAGTTGCATCATTTTGTCTGACTAGG
TGTCCTTCTATAATATTATGGGGTGGAGGGGGGTGGTATGGAGCAAGGGGCAAGTTGGGAAGACAACCTG
TAGGGCCTGCGGGGTCTATTGGGAACCAAGCTGGAGTGCAGTGGCACAATCTTGGCTCACTGCAATCTCC
GCCTCCTGGGTTCAAGCGATTCTCCTGCCTCAGCCTCCCGAGTTGTTGGGATTCCAGGCATGCATGACCA
GGCTCAGCTAATTTTTGTTTTTTTGGTAGAGACGGGGTTTCACCATATTGGCCAGGCTGGTCTCCAACTC
CTAATCTCAGGTGATCTACCCACCTTGGCCTCCCAAATTGCTGGGATTACAGGCGTGAACCACTGCTCCC
TTCCCTGTCCTTCTGATTTTGTAGGTAACCACGTGCGGACCGAGCGGCCGCAGGAACCCCTAGTGATGGA
GTTGGCCACTCCCTCTCTGCGCGCTCGCTCGCTCACTGAGGCCGGGCGACCAAAGGTCGCCCGACGCCCG
GGCTTTGCCCGGGCGGCCTCAGTGAGCGAGCGAGCGCGCAGCTGCCTGCAGGGGCGCCTGATGCGGTATT
TTCTCCTTACGCATCTGTGCGGTATTTCACACCGCATA
[95 nt withheld, positions 4379-4473]
T
[46 nt withheld, positions 4475-4520]
C
[141 nt withheld, positions 4522-4662]
CCTTTGACGTTGGAGTCCACGTTCTTT
[37 nt withheld, positions 4690-4726]
ACTCTATCTCGGGCTATTCTTTTGATTTATAAGGGATTTTGCCGATTTCGGTCTATTGGTTAAAAAATGA
GCTGATTTAACAAAAATTTAACGCGAATTTTAACAAAATATTAACGTTTACAATTTTATGGTGCACTCTC
AGTACAATCTGCTCTGATGCCGCATAGTTAAGCCAGCCCCGACACCCGCCAACACCCGCTGACGCGCCCT
GACGGGCTTGTCTGCTCCCGGCATCCGCTTACAGACAAGCTGTGACCGTCTCCGGGAGCTGCATGTGTCA
GAGGTTTTCACCGTCATCACCGAAACGCGCGAGACGAAAGGGCCTCGTGATACGCCTATTTTTATAGGTT
AATGTCATGATAATAATGGTTTCTTAGACGTCAGGTGGCACTTTTCGGGGAAATGTGCGCGGAACCCCTA
TTTGTTTATTTTTCTAAATACATTCAAATATGTATCCGCTCATGAGACAATAACCCTGATAAATGCTTCA
ATAATATTGAAAAAGGAAGAGTATGAGTATTCAACATTTCCGTGTCGCCCTTATTCCCTTTTTTGCGGCA
TTTTGCCTTCCTGTTTTTGCTCACCCAGAAACGCTGGTGAAAGTAAAAGATGCTGAAGATCAGTTGGGTG
CACGAGTGGGTTACATCGAACTGGATCTCAACAGCGGTAAGATCCTTGAGAGTTTTCGCCCCGAAGAACG
TTTTCCAATGATGAGCACTTTTAAAGTTCTGCTATGTGGCGCGGTATTATCCCGTATTGACGCCGGGCAA
GAGCAACTCGGTCGCCGCATACACTATTCTCAGAATGACTTGGTTGAGTACTCACCAGTCACAGAAAAGC
ATCTTACGGATGGCATGACAGTAAGAGAATTATGCAGTGCTGCCATAACCATGAGTGATAACACTGCGGC
CAACTTACTTCTGACAACGATCGGAGGACCGAAGGAGCTAACCGCTTTTTTGCACAACATGGGGGATCAT
GTAACTCGCCTTGATCGTTGGGAACCGGAGCTGAATGAAGCCATACCAAACGACGAGCGTGACACCACGA
TGCCTGTAGCAATGGCAACAACGTTGCGCAAACTATTAACTGGCGAACTACTTACTCTAGCTTCCCGGCA
ACAATTAATAGACTGGATGGAGGCGGATAAAGTTGCAGGACCACTTCTGCGCTCGGCCCTTCCGGCTGGC
TGGTTTATTGCTGATAAATCTGGAGCCGGTGAGCGTGGGTCTCGCGGTATCATTGCAGCACTGGGGCCAG
ATGGTAAGCCCTCCCGTATCGTAGTTATCTACACGACGGGGAGTCAGGCAACTATGGATGAACGAAATAG
ACAGATCGCTGAGATAGGTGCCTCACTGATTAAGCATTGGTAACTGTCAGACCAAGTTTACTCATATATA
CTTTAGATTGATTTAAAACTTCATTTTTAATTTAAAAGGATCTAGGTGAAGATCCTTTTTGATAATCTCA
TGACCAAAATCCCTTAACGTGAGTTTTCGTTCCACTGAGCGTCAGACCCCGTAGAAAAGATCAAAGGATC
TTCTTGAGATCCTTTTTTTCTGCGCGTAATCTGCTGCTTGCAAACAAAAAAACCACCGCTACCAGCGGTG
GTTTGTTTGCCGGATCAAGAGCTACCAACTCTTTTTCCGAAGGTAACTGGCTTCAGCAGAGCGCAGATAC
CAAATACTGTTCTTCTAGTGTAGCCGTAGTTAGGCCACCACTTCAAGAACTCTGTAGCACCGCCTACATA
CCTCGCTCTGCTAATCCTGTTACCAGTGGCTGCTGCCAGTGGCGATAAGTCGTGTCTTACCGGGTTGGAC
TCAAGACGATAGTTACCGGATAAGGCGCAGCGGTCGGGCTGAACGGGGGGTTCGTGCACACAGCCCAGCT
TGGAGCGAACGACCTACACCGAACTGAGATACCTACAGCGTGAGCTATGAGAAAGCGCCACGCTTCCCGA
AGGGAGAAAGGCGGACAGGTATCCGGTAAGCGGCAGGGTCGGAACAGGAGAGCGCACGAGGGAGCTTCCA
GGGGGAAACGCCTGGTATCTTTATAGTCCTGTCGGGTTTCGCCACCTCTGACTTGAGCGTCGATTTTTGT
GATGCTCGTCAGGGGGGCGGAGCCTATGGAAAAACGCCAGCAACGCGGCCTTTTTACGGTTCCTGGCCTT
TTGCTGGCCTTTTGCTCACATGT
Features (pLannotate 1.2.2; 15 found; start..end, strand, type, name):
     12..39      +  repeat_region  AAV2 ITR (fragment): inverted terminal repeat of adeno-associated virus serotype 2 inverted
     68..95      +  repeat_region  AAV2 ITR (fragment): inverted terminal repeat of adeno-associated virus serotype 2 inverted
    853..2289    +  CDS            CHRM4: ACM4_HUMAN - Experimental evidence at protein level: Swiss-Prot protein existence level 1. The muscarinic acetylcholine receptor mediates various cellular responses, including inhibition of adenylate cyclase, breakdown of phosphoinositides and modulation of potassium channels through the action of G proteins. Primary transducing effect is inhibition of adenylate cyclase. From Homo sapiens (Human).
   2311..3018    +  CDS            mCherry: mCherry is a basic (constitutively fluorescent) red fluorescent protein published in 2004, derived from Discosoma sp.. It is reported to be a very rapidly-maturing monomer with low acid sensitivity.
   3022..3046    +  misc_feature   MCS (fragment): pBluescript multiple cloning site
   3046..3634    +  misc_feature   WPRE: woodchuck hepatitis virus posttranscriptional regulatory element
   3666..4142    +  polyA_signal   hGH poly(A) signal: human growth hormone polyadenylation signal
   4182..4322    +  repeat_region  AAV2 ITR: inverted terminal repeat of adeno-associated virus serotype 2 inverted
   4327..4378    -  misc_feature   bom (fragment): basis of mobility region from pBR322
   4397..4852    +  rep_origin     f1 ori (sequence partly withheld): f1 bacteriophage origin of replication; arrow indicates direction of (+) strand synthesis
   4853..4902    -  misc_feature   bom (fragment): basis of mobility region from pBR322
   5004..5039    -  CDS            rop (fragment): Rop protein, which maintains plasmids at low copy number; rop
   5134..5238    +  promoter       AmpR promoter: bla
   5239..6099    +  CDS            AmpR: β-lactamase; bla; confers resistance to ampicillin, carbenicillin, and related antibiotics
   6270..6858    +  rep_origin     ori: high-copy-number ColE1/pMB1/pBR322/pUC origin of replication
