[The description below was written by a language model from this plasmid's Addgene catalogue record and pLannotate feature annotations shown in this document.]
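Description:
pAAV-GFAP-hM4D(Gi)-mCherry is an adeno-associated virus transfer plasmid of about 6.9 kb, built on the pAAV backbone, for producing recombinant AAV that expresses an inhibitory chemogenetic receptor. It is maintained in bacteria through a ColE1/pUC-type origin and selected with ampicillin via the β-lactamase gene and its own promoter. An f1 phage origin is also present. The record lists it as low copy and propagated in a recombination-deficient stable strain, a usual precaution for the repeat-rich ITRs. The feature table shows one complete AAV2 ITR downstream of the cassette but only two short ITR fragments at the upstream end. This may reflect the difficulty of sequencing and annotating these hairpin repeats rather than a real truncation. The sequenced record is also 20 nt shorter than the catalogued total size.

Between the ITRs, the catalogue states that a GFAP promoter drives the insert. The promoter itself is not annotated, although the unassigned stretch before the coding region is where it would lie. GFAP promoters are generally used to direct expression to astrocytes. The open reading frame is the human M4 muscarinic acetylcholine receptor (CHRM4) carrying the DREADD mutations, which the record refers to supplemental documents rather than listing. It is fused at its C terminus to mCherry so that expressing cells can be identified by red fluorescence. A WPRE follows to enhance transcript stability and expression, and the human growth hormone polyadenylation signal ends the transcript. Because hM4D couples to Gi signalling and responds to a designer ligand instead of acetylcholine, the construct is typically used for ligand-controlled activation of Gi pathways in GFAP-expressing cells after viral delivery. It was generated within a programme developing research tools for GPCRs and other druggable protein families.
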