Addgene plasmid #50479: pAAV-GFAP-hM4D(Gi)-mCherry
Purpose: Gi-coupled hM4D DREADD fused with mCherry under the control of GFAP promoter
Depositing lab: Bryan Roth.
Backbone
  Vector backbone: pAAV
  Backbone size w/o insert (bp): 4818
  Total vector size (bp): 6939
  Vector type: AAV
Growth in bacteria
  Bacterial resistance: Ampicillin, 100 μg/mL
  Growth temperature: 37°C
  Growth strain: NEB Stable
  Copy number: Low Copy
Gene/Insert
  Gene/Insert name: hM4D(Gi)-mCherry
  Insert size (bp): 2169
  Mutation: See supplemental documents for DREADD mutations
  Promoter: GFAP
  Tag / fusion protein: mCherry (C terminal on insert)
  Cloning method: Restriction Enzyme; 5′ cloning site Sal I (not destroyed); 3′ cloning site EcoR I (not destroyed)
  Sequencing primers: 5′ CCGGGCATCGCCAGTCTAGC; 3′ GCATTAAAGCAGCGTATCCACATAGC
Terms and licenses: Academic/Nonprofit Terms; Industry Terms: Not Available to Industry
Depositor comments: These plasmids were generated as part of the Illuminating the Druggable Genome (IDG) program sponsored by the NIH Common Fund. The goal of this program is to identify, gather, and distribute information and resources for proteins that currently are not well-studied yet belong to commonly drug-targeted protein families: protein kinases, non-olfactory G-protein coupled receptors (GPCRs), and ion channels. The IDG program is designed to develop fundamental research tools for understudied proteins, elucidate their function, and disseminate the IDG-related resources and data to the greater scientific community.
How to cite: pAAV-GFAP-hM4D(Gi)-mCherry was a gift from Bryan Roth (Addgene plasmid # 50479 ; http://n2t.net/addgene:50479 ; RRID:Addgene_50479) For viral preps, please replace (Addgene plasmid # 50479) in the above sentence with: (Addgene viral prep # 50479-AAV5)
