>Addgene plasmid #50479 | pAAV-GFAP-hM4D(Gi)-mCherry | addgene partial sequence | sequence record 77746 | WPRE-R 5'-CATAGCGTAAAAGGAGCAACA-3'
AATTTTGTAATCCAGAGGTTGATTATCGATAAGCTTGATATCGAATTCTTACTTGTACAGCTCGTCCATG
CCGCCGGTGGAGTGGCGGCCCTCGGCGCGTTCGTACTGTTCCACGATGGTGTAGTCCTCGTTGTGGGAGG
TGATGTCCAACTTGATGTTGACGTTGTAGGCGCCGGGCAGCTGCACGGGCTTCTTGGCCTTGTAGGTGGT
CTTGACCTCAGCGTCGTAGTGGCCGCCGTCCTTCAGCTTCAGCCTCTGCTTGATCTCGCCCTTCAGGGCG
CCGTCCTCGGGGTACATCCGCTCGGAGGAGGCCTCCCAGCCCATGGTCTTCTTCTGCATTACGGGGCCGT
CGGAGGGGAAGTTGGTGCCGCGCAGCTTCACCTTGTAGATGAACTCGCCGTCCTGCAGGGAGGAGTCCTG
GGTCACGGTCACCACGCCGCCGTCCTCGAAGTTCATCACGCGCTCCCACTTGAAGCCCTCGGGGAAGGAC
AGCTTCAAGTAGTCGGGGATGTCGGCGGGGTGCTTCACGTAGGCCTTGGAGCCGTACATGAACTGAGGGG
ACAGGATGTCCCAGGCGAAGGGCAGGGGGCCACCCTTGGTCACCTTCAGCTTGGCGGTCTGGGTGCCCTC
GTAGGGGCGGCCCTCGCCCTCGCCCTCGATCTCGAACTCGTGGCCGTTCACGGAGCCCTCCATGTGCACC
TTGAAGCGCATGAACTCCTTGATGATGGCCATGTTATCCTCCTCGCCCTTGCTCACCATGGTGGCGACCG
GTGGATCCCGCCTGGCAGTGCCGATGTTCCGATACTGGCACAGCAGCAGGTGCCGGAAGGTCTTTTTAAA
GGTGGCGTTGCACA
