>Addgene plasmid #50479 | pAAV-GFAP-hM4D(Gi)-mCherry | addgene partial sequence | sequence record 77798 | GFAPpro-F 5'-ACTCCTTCATAAAGCCCTCG-3'
CAGGTTGGAGAGGAGACGCATCACCTCCGCTGCTCGCGGGGTCTAGAGTCGACGCCACCATGGCCAACTT
CACACCTGTCAATGGCAGCTCGGGCAATCAGTCCGTGCGCCTGGTCACGTCATCATCCCACAATCGCTAT
GAGACGGTGGAAATGGTCTTCATTGCCACAGTGACAGGCTCCCTGAGCCTGGTGACTGTCGTGGGCAACA
TCCTGGTGATGCTGTCCATCAAGGTCAACAGGCAGCTGCAGACAGTCAACAACTACTTCCTCTTCAGCCT
GGCGTGTGCTGATCTCATCATAGGCGCCTTCTCCATGAACCTCTACACCGTGTACATCATCAAGGGCTAC
TGGCCCCTGGGCGCCGTGGTCTGCGACCTGTGGCTGGCCCTGGACTGCGTGGTGAGCAACGCCTCCGTCA
TGAACCTTCTCATCATCAGCTTTGACCGCTACTTCTGCGTCACCAAGCCTCTCACCTACCCTGCCCGGCG
CACCACCAAGATGGCAGGCCTCATGATTGCTGCTGCCTGGGTACTGTCCTTCGTGCTCTGGGCGCCTGCC
ATCTTGTTCTGGCAGTTTGTGGTGGGTAAGCGGACGGTGCCCGACAACCAGTGCTTCATCCAGTTCCTGT
CCAACCCAGCAGTGACCTTTGGCACAGCCATTGCTGGCTTCTACCTGCCTGTGGTCATCATGACGGTGCT
GTACATCCACATCTCCCTGGCCAGTCGCAGCCGAGTCCACAAGCACCGGCCCGAGGGCCCGAAGGAGAAG
AAAGCCAAGACGCTGGCCTTCCTCAAGAGCCCACTAATGAAGCAGAGCGTCAAGAAGCCCCCGCCCGGGG
AGGCCGCCCGGGA
